>Addgene plasmid #110664 | pCHKU32.1-2.2 | depositor full sequence | sequence record 208186 | pCHKU32.1-2.2 sequence 15221 bps
TATCTAAAAATTGCCTTATGATCCGTCTCTCCGGTTACAGCCTGTGTAACTGATTAATCCTGCCTTTCTA
ATCACCATTCTAATGTTTTAATTAAGGGATTTTGTCTTCATTAACGGCTTTCGCTCATAAAAATGTTATG
ACGTTTTGCCCGCAGGCGGGAAACCATCCACTTCACGAGACTGATCTCCTCTGCCGGAACACCGGGCATC
TCCAACTTATAAGTTGGAGAAATAAGAGAATTTCAGATTGAGAGAATGAAAAAAAAAAAAAAAAAAAAGG
CAGAGGAGAGCATAGAAATGGGGTTCACTTTTTGGTAAAGCTATAGCATGCCTATCACATATAAATAGAG
TGCCAGTAGCGACTTTTTTCACACTCGAAATACTCTTACTACTGCTCTCTTGTTGTTTTTATCACTTCTT
GTTTCTTCTTGGTAAATAGAATATCAAGCTACAAAAAGCATACAATCAACTATCAACTATTAACTATATC
GTAATACACAATGGATTATAAGGATGATGATGATAAGACTAGTATGGGTAGTAATGCCAACCCCAACTGG
CTCGCGAAGGAGCCTATCGCGATAGTGGGAAGCTCGTGTCGTTTTCCAGGCGGCGCTAGTTCCCCCTCAA
AGCTTTGGGTGCTTCTCAAGGATCCTCGGGATATCGTGCAAGAAATCCCACCCAGTCGATTTGATACCAA
GGCATTTTATCACCAAGACAGCCAACACCATGGGAGTACAAACGCAAAGTATGCCTACCTCCTGCAGGAT
GACCCCCGGGCTTTCGACCGCGATTTCTTTAACATCAGCCCAAAGGAGGCCGAGGCAATGGACCCCCAAC
AGCGATGCCTCCTCGAGACAGTTTACGAAGGTATTGAATCGGCCGGCTACTCCATCCCCCAGCTTCGGGG
ATCATCCACTGGCGTCTTTGTGGGAGCCATGAGCTTCGACTACCAGCTCGTTGCCATGCGTGGCCTCGAC
AGCCTGCCGCAGTACCATGCAACCGGCGGTTCGATGGCAATCCTGGCCAACCGTGTGTCGTACTTCTATG
ACTGGAAAGGCGCATCGGTTGCCTTTGATACAGCCTGCTCGTCATCGCTCGTTGCCCTACACCAGGCGGT
CCTTGCTCTGCGAAGCGGAGAAGTAGACATGGCGGTTGCAGCAGGGGCGAATCTCATCCTTGGACCTGAG
CCATTTATTGCTTATTCAAATCTAAATATGCTGTCCCCCAACGGGCGATCATACATGTGGGATTCTTCTG
CCGATGGATATACGCGCGGCGAGGGATTCGCTGCCATTATTCTCAAGACTCTTAGCCAAGCTGTGGCTGA
TGGTGACCACATCGAGTGTATTATCCGTGAAACGGGTGTGAATTCCGATGGCCGGACACCAGGCATCACA
ATGCCGAACTCTGAGGCACAAGCTCGACTTATCCGAGACACATACACCAAGTGCGGGCTAGACCCGACGA
ACCCAAGGGACCGTCCACAATACTTCGAAGCACATGGCACCGGAACGCCGGTGGGTGACCCTATCGAGGC
GCGGGCAATACACGACGCTTTCTTCCCGGGGCATCCAGACCAGAATCATGGCCAGCTCTATGTTGGATCG
ATCAAAACCGTCATTGGTCACACAGAGGGCAGTGCAGGACTGGCTGGCGTGCTCAAGGCGTCGTTGGCGG
TCCAGCACGGCCAGATTCCAGGTAACCTACATCTTCGGGAGCTGAACCCCAAAATTCGACCATTCTTCAA
CCACCTCCGCATCCCGACAGAGTTAACCCCCTGGCCCGCGCTTCCAGAGGGCCAACCGCGTCGTGCAAGT
GTGAATAGTTTCGGCTTTGGCGGGACCAATGCGCACGCTATCATCGAAAGCTGGGATGGGGGCTACGAGC
GCTATCATGTGTCGGAATCGCGTCCGGCTGGACTCTTCGTCCTATCTGCTAACTCGGCCCAGGCCCTGGC
AGCAAAGGCTGCAGAGTTAGCCAACTATCTACGAGATCATCCCGACACAGATCTTGGTAGGCTTTCTCGC
ACCCTGTTCCAGAGGTCGGAATTCCCGTTCCGGGCCTCCTTCTCAGCCACGTCGGCCACCCAGCTTGCCG
ATAAGCTCGAAACAGGCACAGAAGCACTCAGCAAGACGTCACGCATCGCAACCATTCCCAATTCACTACC
GCCCCGGATACTCGGTGTCTTCACTGGGCAAGGTGCTCAGTGGGCTACTATGGGTTGGGAGCTCTACCAA
GCATCCGCCGTGTTCCGCACGTCGTTGGACCGGCAGCAGCGAAGCCTCGATACGCTCCCCGACGGCGATC
GCCCGGACTGGTCCCTGATCGACGAGCTCTCGGCACCAAAGGAAACCTCCCGCGTCGGTATCGCAGCCAT
CTCCCAGCCTCTCTGCACTGCTCTCCAAGTGGCGCTCGTAGACGTCCTCCGCACGGCTGGCGTTGAGTTT
TCTGCCGTTGTTGGACACTCGTCGGGTGAGATTGGTGCCGCCTATGCTGCGGGATACCTGGATGCCCGGG
ATGCTATTCGTGTGGCTTATTATCGAGGGTTTCATTCTCATCTGGCACAGGGGCCCGGAGGAAAGCGTGG
CAAGATGATGGCTGTTGGCATGAGCTTGGATGAGGCATTGGCATTTTGCAACGAGTTTAGTTCGGCACTC
AAGGTGGCTGCTAACAACTCTCCAACGAGTTGCACGCTGGCGGGAGACGCCGATGCTATCGATGAGGCCA
AGGCACTGCTGGACCAGAGCAACACTTTTGCCCGCGTGCTGGCGGTCGACACAGCATATCATTCTCACCA
CATGCGGCCATGCGCCTCACCCTATCTCGAATCGCTACGCAGTTGTGGGATCAGCGTTCTGAAGGGTCGC
AAAAAATGCGTGTGGTACTCGAGTGTTTGGGGTGCAAATGGCCGCAGTCGCTCCTTCGACGACCATCATG
GTCTTGAGTTGCTCGGGGGACAGTACTGGGTCGATAATCTGACCAGTACGGTGCAGTTCTCCCAGGCAGT
AAGCAGAGCAGTGTCTGAAGAATCCTACGTCTTGGATCTCGCCCTTGAAATTGGACCGCACCCGGCTCTC
AGGGGTCCAGCCTCCGAGGTGATCAAGTCGTTGACGGGTGTAGCTGTTCCGTATTCTGGTGTCCTTAAAC
GCGGAGAGGGTGCTGTTGAGGCCTTTGCCGCTGGTTTAGGACTCATCTGGTCGTTGTTCCCGTCGATGCG
CCCTATCATCACCTTTGACGGCTTACACCGAGCCTTCCCCCAAGCCAGCCCAAAGTATCCTGTAATTCTC
AAGGACCTGCCGCCTTACCCCTGGGATCATGATAGCCTCATCTGGCGTGAGTCCAGAGCATCTTGCATCT
TCCGCACTCAGAGCCAGCCTCGCGAACTCCTCGGCTTTCCGGTCACACTCGGTGAGCATGGCCGGCGCGA
GGTTCATTGGCGACAGGTCTTCAAACTAAGTGAACTGCAATGGGTGAAGGGCCATGCCATCCAGGGCGAA
GTTCTTTTCCCGGCAACGGGGTACCTGACCATGGCGTATGAGGCTGCTGTGCGTCTCGTCAATGACCATC
AGGCACTGCGTCTTGTCGAGCTGCATGACATTGAGATGGTGCGTGCCATGAGCTTGCAGGAAGATTCCCC
GGGTCTTGAGGTTCTCTTTACCATACGTGTTACGAGCCAGTCCGACAGCTGCATTGCCGCCGAGGTGGCC
TGCTACAGCGGCGATATCAACGTGACGAAACTGGACGGCCCTTTGACAGGGCTTACAGCCCATTTCAGCG
GCAGCGTGCGGATTTGGCTTGGCCTGCCCCTGAAAAACGCCCTGCCTCCCCGGACGGAGCCTCTGCTGCC
CATGAACACGTTGGACCTGGAGCAGTTCTACTGGTATTTGTCCAAAGTGGGCTACAACTACTCAGATGCT
TTCAGAGCCAGCTCAGTGGACCGCCGCCTTAACCAGGCCGTGGTAACCGTCCCGGCTCCCCCTGAGCCGA
CTACAATTCGGTCTTCTATGCACCCCACGGTCCTCGACACTGCCATCCAAGGCCTCTTGGCCGGGTTTTC
ATATCCAGAAGACGGTCGTCTCAGGACGGTGTATCTGCCAACCGCCATTGACTGCATCCGTATCAACATG
GTGGCACCCCCTGCGTCTCCCGGCGTCCTCATGGCAGATAGCTTTCTGACCTTGGCGGATGCAAAGTCAC
TTGAAGGCGACGTAGATGTTTTCGACTCAAAAGATGCCACCATCCATGTCCAACTGCGCGGAGTCCACTG
GACCGCCCTGAACCAGGAGGAAGATCGCTGGCTCTATGCAGCCGAGACATGGGTGCGAGATGCGGCTTAC
GGGATTGAGCCCAGGCTCAAGACCAAACTCTCTCCAGAGAATAGTTTGTTACGCACGCTTCTTGTGCGAA
CCGCTTACTTCTACCTGCGGAGTCTTCGAGATCAGATCAAACCCTCTGAGCTTTTACTTATGAGCAAACA
TCGGCGGCACATGATGAAGTGGGTCAGGGAGCATCTATTTCCCCAGATCGAAGCCGGCAAGCACCCCGAT
ATTCAAGCAGAGTGGTCCAACGACACTCTCGAGGACGTGGAGCAATGGAGCGCCAGCTATTTGGCTTCAG
GAAACAATGATATGCAGCTACTACATGCCGTGGGTGGTAAGCTGCCAGCCATAGCTCGCGGAACTATTCC
TCCTCTCCAGGTACTGATGAAGGACGGTATGCTCGACCGTTTGTATGTGGAGGGAGTCGGGTTTGCTGAC
GGCAACCTCGATCTCGAGTCCTTGGTTAAGCAGCTTGCACATCGGTACCCTCGTATGAAGGTGCTCGAAG
TCGGTGCTGGGACGGGTGGTACTACTCGAGCGGTGCTTTCGGCTTTGGACGGCAAATACACATCATATAC
GTACACGGATATCTCGGCCGGCTTCTTTGAGCCTGCGAAAGCAAAGTTCAGCCAGCATCTGAGTCAGCTG
TCGTTCAAGATGCTCAACATCGAAAAGGACCCGGTAGAGCAAGGATTCGAGGAGGGCTCGTTCGATATGG
TCGTTGCCTCGAACTGCCTCCACGCAACACGGAGCCTGAAGGATACCGTCCGCCACTGTCGCCGCTTACT
TCGACCTGGTGGGTACTTGGTGCTGCTGGAGATCACACGCGACCATCTTCCAATCCAGCTCATCATGGGT
ACGCTTCCTGGGTGGTTCCTGGGCGCCGATGAGGGACGAGTCTGGGCTCCCACGATCGGCCTCGACGAGT
GGGATGCTTTACTGAAGGTCACCGGGTTTTCAGGGGTGGACACAAGCTCGACGCCTTCCTTCTGTTCGGT
CATCTTATCCCAGGCAACCGACGAAACCATCCAGATGCTCCGTCAGCCCCTTTCCACCAATTCTCAGTCG
CCAATGCCGCCTCTCGACCAACAAGTCCTGGTCGTCGGCGGTTCTGAACTCGCATCCAGGTCGCAAACAC
TCCTCGCTTCTGCCGGGGCTGTCATCAGACGTAACCTTGAGGGCATTGAGATTCCCAGCGGTGCCGTTGT
GCTCTGCCTTTGTGACCTGGACAGCCCGGTCTTTAACTCCATGAGCCAGTCGAGGTTCGAAGCCGTGCAG
GCCGTCTTCCGAAACGCCAGTACTGTTCTATGGGTGAGTTCAGGGGCGACTTCTGGCAAGAATCCCCTGG
CCAACGTGACCGTGGGATTGGGACGGACTCTTCTGGCCGAACGTAGTGACCTGAGGCTTCAGTTCCTCGA
CGTCGATGCGCCCGCAACCCTTGAACCGTCTTTACTAGCAACTCTTCTCCTCCGACTTACCGGGATGAAT
TCAGACTACAATTCGGACGAGATCCTCTGGACCCCTGAGCCCCAGCTTACACTAAGGGACGGTGCTATAT
ATATACCCAGGGTTCTGGCTCTGGATGCTATCAATCTTCGGTCCACGGCGAGGCACCGACAAGTCACCCA
GCTGACCAGCTTTGAGCTTCCAGATATAGTCATCGAGGTCACGAAGCGACACGGAGCACTCGAACTGCTG
TATCGCCATCACCATGAGCATGTCCACAATGTTAAGCCAGGCGAGGTGCGTGTGAAGGTCACGGCATCGT
CTCTTTACTCCCTTGTCTGCTGCGAAGGTTCGTCCAAGATGTCTGCATCTGCATCTTCGAGGCCTGCTCA
TCTGTGGGTGGGCCACGACATGGTATCAGGGGATAAACTCGTCGGCCTTTCACACGCAAGCAGCTCCATC
GTCACGGTTGCTGAGGATTGCGTCTTGTATCGCCAACGCAGTGCCGCCAACACCGCCGCCGAGGAGTCGG
TCGACGCCGCGCAACAGCTCCACCATTTCACAGCTCAGGCGCTAGTGAAGCATCTCCTTCGCGACTTGGA
GGGCCCCGTCTGGATTCACGGCGCCCCAAATCATCTCAGCAAGGCAATTTCCCGTGTTGCTGCAGAGCAG
TGTCTCACCGTGTTCGAGACGACGTCGGATATGGAGAGAGCTGGCGACTGGGGTTTCATCCATCCCTACA
TCAGCAAGCGAAATCTTCAATCACTACGCATGCGCATGAGAGACGTGAAAACGTTCATCGACTTGAAGCC
CTGGAAGAGCAACAGTATTTCGGCGCTGCTGCGTGCCTCGTCTCCACGTTCCAGGCTCGTTACCATCGAC
ATCGAAGATCTGAATGATCTGATTATTGGATTGAGCCGCGAGGACCTATGCAGGCTGGCCAGACAGCACT
TTGAAGACCATGACAACATCCGGAGGGGCCCGGATAACCTAGACCAGATCCTGCCCATCGAAAACGTAAC
AACGGAGGTAGTCAAGGGGTTGGGCCCTGCAACGGTGATTGACTGGTCCGCTACCGACAAAGTCACCACC
GTGGTCCATCCTGTCGAGCACAACGGGCTCTTTGCCGCTAACAAGACATATCTTCTCTTCGGCATGACGG
GAGATGTAGGCATTTCAATTGCTCTATGGATGGTGGATCACGGAGCTCGGAGCGTCGTCCTGGCCAGCCG
TAAGCCCAGTGTGCCAGCCAGTGTGGTTGAGCATATGTCGCAAAAGGGGGCAGACCTGCGTGTCATGGCC
GTTGACATTACGAACAGAGATGCTCTGAGAACCTTTTATGCCGACATCAAGTCCAGCATGCCGCCGGTCG
GCGGCGTCATCAATGGTGCGATGGTGCTTCGGGACCGTCTCTTTGTCGACATGTCCTGGCCCGACTTTGA
GGCCGTGCTGGCGCCCAAGGTTGTGGGAACTCAGAATATTGATGAACTCTTTGGCGACGGTGAAGAGGAT
GAGACTCTGGACTTCTTCATCGTCCTCTCGTCGGCGACTTCGCTGGTCGGCATTATCGGCCAATCCGCCT
ACAGTGCTGCGAACCACTTCGCGGCCAGCCTGGTGCGCCAGCGTCGCAGTCGTGGCCTGGCGGGTTCTGT
CATCGTCATTGGGTTCCTGACGGGGCTGGGCTACATCTTCCATCGTTCAGACAAGGAACACCTCGCGACG
ATTGAAAAGTCACTTCTGCCACGGCTGGATAGACAATCCGAGACAGATCTGTGCGAGATGCTGGCCGAGG
CCATTGTGTGCGGACGACCCAACTCAGACCAGCCACCCGAGCTAATCACAGGTATAAGGACGTCCTTCCA
AGAGGCATGGCACCAAGACCCGCGGCTTTCGTGCTATCTCGTCCAAGAAGGAGTTCGAGAGAGCGGCGGT
GGACCAGAGGAGGTCAACGGGAACGTTAAAGTCGAGGTTCAGCTGGCGGCGGTGGAGGATCCCAAAGACG
GGCTGACAGTCTTGGAGAAGTGCTTTTCCCAGGCTTTGGGCAACATGCTCCAGCTCGACCCAGCGCAAAT
ATCGGGCGATGTTCCTGCAGTCAACCTTGGAGTCGACTCCCTCGTCTCGGTCCGGATTCGTGAGTGGTTC
CTGAAGGAGCTCGGCGTCGACGTACCCATCCTGAAAATTATGTCCACGAACCACACTGTATCTCGACTGT
GTGAGGACGCTCTGACAGGCTGGCGAAGGCTTCAGGCAGGGTCCGATATGGCGGCGGCAACATCCTCTTC
CGGCACAGCTCGTCAGGACCCAGAGATGGACTGGACAAAGGAATTGACCGGACTTATTGACGGAATCCCT
GCTCTTATCCCGCAAGGAGCCGAGTCGGTCAAGGATGCGCCTCGGAGAAGTGCACGGCGCATCGTTCTCA
CAGGGTGCACAGGCTTCTTGGGTACGCACATGCTTCGCAACCTGGTCGCAGATGACAACGTTGCTGAGCT
GCACTGTCTCTGCATTCGCTCACGCCGTGTTCGCGTCCGGGACCCCAGGATTCGAGAGTACAAAGGCGAC
CTGATGAAGCCCCTGTTGGGGCTTTCTAACGACGACTTCATCCGCCTCAGCCAGACTGCCGACTTGATCA
TCCACTTGGGCGCCGAGGTCAACCATCTCAAGTCGTACGAGGCTGTACGCACCGCCAATGTTGTCTCGAC
ACAAGTTCTCCTCGCCATGGCCACGCCGCGCGGTGTCCCCGTCCATTTCGTATCGTCATCATCGGTCGCC
ATGCTGCAGAAGGGGACCCATGAGCTGCCCGAGATACCCCCGTCAGCCATCTCCCCTCCGACCGATGCCG
AGTCCCTGATGAAGAATGCCATAGGCTACGCTGCCAGTAAGTGGATGGGCGAGATGCTGCTAGAACACGC
CGCGCCGCCTGCGGTTGTGCACCGCTTCCCCAACATCATGGGGCCCGATGCTCCCGATGAGATCCCGCTA
GTTGCGCTGGACCGCTTCTGCACCCGGATGCGAGCCGTGCCGGCGTTGGATCCGCAGCAGTGGGTAGGAC
AACTGGATATCATCGAGGTCAGTGATGTCGTGCCCGAGTTTTTGGCAAACGCATATGGGCACGATCCCCA
GAAGGGTTTTGCCGTGCACAACTATTGCAGCAGTAACGAGTACTGGCTGTCGGACCTGGCGGGCATGTAT
GAGAAAAAGCTCGGCGGCCACATTAAAGTCTTGCCGACGGCCGAGTGGATGCGGAGAGCGACGGCCATGG
GGATGCCGAAGGGAGTAGTGGCGACGTTTACTGGCCATGACGAAGTCTTCGTATCGCCAGTATTGCGGAA
GGGGTCAGGTTCGAGGTAAGGAGATTGATAAGACTTTTCTAGTTGCATATCTTTTATATTTAAATCTTAT
CTATTAGTTAATTTTTTGTAATTTATCCTTATATATAGTCTGGTTATTCTAAAATATCATTTCAGTATCT
AAAAATTCCCCTCTTTTTTCAGTTATATCTTAACAGGCGACAGTCCAAATGTTGATTTATCCCAGTCCGA
TTCATCAGGGTTGTGAAGCATTTTGTCAATGGTCGAAATCACATCAGTAATAGTGCCTCTTACTTGCCTC
ATAGAATTTCTTTCTCTTAACGTCACCGTTTGGTCTTTTATAGTTTCGAAATCTATGGTGATACCAAATG
GTGTTCCCAATTCATCGTTACGGGCGTATTTTTTACCAATTGAAGTATTGGAATCGTCAATTTTAAAGTA
TATCTCTCTTTTACGTAAAGCCTGCGAGATCCTCTTAAGTATAGCGGGGAAGCCATCGTTATTCGATATT
GTCGTAACAAATACTTTGATCGGCGCTATGCGGCCGCCACCGCGGTGGAGCTCCAGCTTTTGTTCCCTTT
AGTGAGGGTTAATTGCGCGCTTGGCGAGACTCAAACAAGATATATTTTGCCCGCCTTACAGACGAAACTA
GTTGGAGGTTATGGAGCATACTATCACGTGGGCGGCCACTGGTGAGTTACTACACCCCAGGGGCAACGTT
GATGCTCCTAAAAAACTCTGGCTGGACGCAAGCCGTAACACCCGTGTCACTTCATAATCGTTTGCAATTC
AGGGCTTGATCTACACATTACCCTGTTATCCCTATTAATTAATACGGTTATCCACAGAATCAGGGGATAA
CGCAGGAAAGAACATGTGAGCAAAAGGCCAGCAAAAGGCCAGGAACCGTAAAAAGGCCGCGTTGCTGGCG
TTTTTCCATAGGCTCCGCCCCCCTGACGAGCATCACAAAAATCGACGCTCAAGTCAGAGGTGGCGAAACC
CGACAGGACTATAAAGATACCAGGCGTTTCCCCCTGGAAGCTCCCTCGTGCGCTCTCCTGTTCCGACCCT
GCCGCTTACCGGATACCTGTCCGCCTTTCTCCCTTCGGGAAGCGTGGCGCTTTCTCATAGCTCACGCTGT
AGGTATCTCAGTTCGGTGTAGGTCGTTCGCTCCAAGCTGGGCTGTGTGCACGAACCCCCCGTTCAGCCCG
ACCGCTGCGCCTTATCCGGTAACTATCGTCTTGAGTCCAACCCGGTAAGACACGACTTATCGCCACTGGC
AGCAGCCACTGGTAACAGGATTAGCAGAGCGAGGTATGTAGGCGGTGCTACAGAGTTCTTGAAGTGGTGG
CCTAACTACGGCTACACTAGAAGGACAGTATTTGGTATCTGCGCTCTGCTGAAGCCAGTTACCTTCGGAA
AAAGAGTTGGTAGCTCTTGATCCGGCAAACAAACCACCGCTGGTAGCGGTGGTTTTTTTGTTTGCAAGCA
GCAGATTACGCGCAGAAAAAAAGGATCTCAAGAAGATCCTTTGATCTTTTCTACGGGGTCTGACGCTCAG
TGGAACGAAAACTCACGTTAAGGGATTTTGGTCATGAGATTATCAAAAAGGATCTTCACCTAGATCCTTT
TAAATTAAAAATGAAGTTTTAAATCAATCTAAAGTATATATGAGTAAACTTGGTCTGACAGTTACCAATG
CTTAATCAGTGAGGCACCTATCTCAGCGATCTGTCTATTTCGTTCATCCATAGTTGCCTGACTCCCCGTC
GTGTAGATAACTACGATACGGGAGGGCTTACCATCTGGCCCCAGTGCTGCAATGATACCGCGAGACCCAC
GCTCACCGGCTCCAGATTTATCAGCAATAAACCAGCCAGCCGGAAGGGCCGAGCGCAGAAGTGGTCCTGC
AACTTTATCCGCCTCCATCCAGTCTATTAATTGTTGCCGGGAAGCTAGAGTAAGTAGTTCGCCAGTTAAT
AGTTTGCGCAACGTTGTTGCCATTGCTACAGGCATCGTGGTGTCACGCTCGTCGTTTGGTATGGCTTCAT
TCAGCTCCGGTTCCCAACGATCAAGGCGAGTTACATGATCCCCCATGTTGTGCAAAAAAGCGGTTAGCTC
CTTCGGTCCTCCGATCGTTGTCAGAAGTAAGTTGGCCGCAGTGTTATCACTCATGGTTATGGCAGCACTG
CATAATTCTCTTACTGTCATGCCATCCGTAAGATGCTTTTCTGTGACTGGTGAGTACTCAACCAAGTCAT
TCTGAGAATAGTGTATGCGGCGACCGAGTTGCTCTTGCCCGGCGTCAATACGGGATAATACCGCGCCACA
TAGCAGAACTTTAAAAGTGCTCATCATTGGAAAACGTTCTTCGGGGCGAAAACTCTCAAGGATCTTACCG
CTGTTGAGATCCAGTTCGATGTAACCCACTCGTGCACCCAACTGATCTTCAGCATCTTTTACTTTCACCA
GCGTTTCTGGGTGAGCAAAAACAGGAAGGCAAAATGCCGCAAAAAAGGGAATAAGGGCGACACGGAAATG
TTGAATACTCATACTCTTCCTTTTTCAATATTATTGAAGCATTTATCAGGGTTATTGTCTCATGAGCGGA
TACATATTTGAATGTATTTAGAAAAATAAACAAATAGGGGTTCCGCGCACATTTCCCCGAAAAGTGCCAC
CTGAACGAAGCATCTGTGCTTCATTTTGTAGAACAAAAATGCAACGCGAGAGCGCTAATTTTTCAAACAA
AGAATCTGAGCTGCATTTTTACAGAACAGAAATGCAACGCGAAAGCGCTATTTTACCAACGAAGAATCTG
TGCTTCATTTTTGTAAAACAAAAATGCAACGCGAGAGCGCTAATTTTTCAAACAAAGAATCTGAGCTGCA
TTTTTACAGAACAGAAATGCAACGCGAGAGCGCTATTTTACCAACAAAGAATCTATACTTCTTTTTTGTT
CTACAAAAATGCATCCCGAGAGCGCTATTTTTCTAACAAAGCATCTTAGATTACTTTTTTTCTCCTTTGT
GCGCTCTATAATGCAGTCTCTTGATAACTTTTTGCACTGTAGGTCCGTTAAGGTTAGAAGAAGGCTACTT
TGGTGTCTATTTTCTCTTCCATAAAAAAAGCCTGACTCCACTTCCCGCGTTTACTGATTACTAGCGAAGC
TGCGGGTGCATTTTTTCAAGATAAAGGCATCCCCGATTATATTCTATACCGATGTGGATTGCGCATACTT
TGTGAACAGAAAGTGATAGCGTTGATGATTCTTCATTGGTCAGAAAATTATGAACGGTTTCTTCTATTTT
GTCTCTATATACTACGTATAGGAAATGTTTACATTTTCGTATTGTTTTCGATTCACTCTATGAATAGTTC
TTACTACAATTTTTTTGTCTAAAGAGTAATACTAGAGATAAACATAAAAAATGTAGAGGTCGAGTTTAGA
TGCAAGTTCAAGGAGCGAAAGGTGGATGGGTAGGTTATATAGGGATATAGCACAGAGATATATAGCAAAG
AGATACTTTTGAGCAATGTTTGTGGAAGCGGTATTCGCAATATTTTAGTAGCTCGTTACAGTCCGGTGCG
TTTTTGGTTTTTTGAAAGTGCGTCTTCAGAGCGCTTTTGGTTTTCAAAAGCGCTCTGAAGTTCCTATACT
TTCTAGAGAATAGGAACTTCGGAATAGGAACTTCAAAGCGTTTCCGAAAACGAGCGCTTCCGAAAATGCA
ACGCGAGCTGCGCACATACAGCTCACTGTTCACGTCGCACCTATATCTGCGTGTTGCCTGTATATATATA
TACATGAGAAGAACGGCATAGTGCGTGTTTATGCTTAAATGCGTACTTATATGCGTCTATTTATGTAGGA
TGAAAGGTAGTCTAGTACCTCCTGTGATATTATCCCATTCCATGCGGGGTATCGTATGCTTCCTTCAGCA
CTACCCTTTAGCTGTTCTATATGCTGCCACTCCTCAATTGGATTAGTCTCATCCTTCAATGCTATCATTT
CCTTTGATATTGGATCATACTAAGAAACCATTATTATCATGACATTAACCTATAAAAATAGGCGTATCAC
GAGGCCCTTTCGTCTCGCGCGTTTCGGTGATGACGGTGAAAACCTCGGCGCGCCATTACCCTGTTATCCC
TAATATACAACGCAAAGAAGCTGGAAAATTGGCGAGGGAATCCTGTTTCTGTCTATCCAAGAATGGGCAT
GAGGTGGCAACCGTCGTGCTAGCGTACAGGGTGCACTTTGTAACCATTTGGGACACCGGACACTCGCTGT
TTTCGAAATTACCCTTTAAGCGCGGGTATTGAACCAGGCTTATGCCCAAGATCGTAGCAAGCATTTAACT
GTGGGAATACTCAGGTATCGTAAGATGCAAGAGTTCGAATCTCTTAGCAACCATTATTTTTTTCCTCAAC
ATAACGAGAACACACAGGGGCGCTATCGCACAGAATCAAATTCGATGACTGGAAATTTTTTGTTAATTTC
AGAGGTCGCCTGACGCATATACCTTTTTCAACTGAAAAATTGGGAGAAAAAGGAAAGGTGAGAGGCCGGA
ACCGGCTTTTCATATAGAATAGAGAAGCGTTCATGACTAAATGCTTGCATCACAATACTTGAAGTTGACA
ATATTATTTAAGGACCTATTGTTTTTTCCAATAGGTGGTTAGCAATCGTCTTACTTTCTAACTTTTCTTA
CCTTTTACATTTCAGCAATATATATATATATTTCAAGGATATACCATTCTAATGTCTGCCCCTATGTCTG
CCCCTAAGAAGATCGTCGTTTTGCCAGGTGACCACGTTGGTCAAGAAATCACAGCCGAAGCCATTAAGGT
TCTTAAAGCTATTTCTGATGTTCGTTCCAATGTCAAGTTCGATTTCGAAAATCATTTAATTGGTGGTGCT
GCTATCGATGCTACAGGTGTCCCACTTCCAGATGAGGCGCTGGAAGCCTCCAAGAAGGTTGATGCCGTTT
TGTTAGGTGCTGTGGCTGGTCCTAAATGGGGTACCGGTAGTGTTAGACCTGAACAAGGTTTACTAAAAAT
CCGTAAAGAACTTCAATTGTACGCCAACTTAAGACCATGTAACTTTGCATCCGACTCTCTTTTAGACTTA
TCTCCAATCAAGCCACAATTTGCTAAAGGTACTGACTTCGTTGTTGTCAGAGAATTAGTGGGAGGTATTT
ACTTTGGTAAGAGAAAGGAAGACGATGGTGATGGTGTCGCTTGGGATAGTGAACAATACACCGTTCCAGA
AGTGCAAAGAATCACAAGAATGGCCGCTTTCATGGCCCTACAACATGAGCCACCATTGCCTATTTGGTCC
TTGGATAAAGCTAATCTTTTGGCCTCTTCAAGATTATGGAGAAAAACTGTGGAGGAAACCATCAAGAACG
AATTCCCTACATTGAAGGTTCAACATCAATTGATTGATTCTGCCGCCATGATCCTAGTTAAGAACCCAAC
CCACCTAAATGGTATTATAATCACCAGCAACATGTTTGGTGATATCATCTCCGATGAAGCCTCCGTTATC
CCAGGTTCCTTGGGTTTGTTGCCATCTGCGTCCTTGGCCTCTTTGCCAGACAAGAACACCGCATTTGGTT
TGTACGAACCATGCCACGGTTCTGCTCCAGATTTGCCAAAGAATAAGGTTGACCCTATCGCCACTATCTT
GTCTGCTGCAATGATGTTGAAATTGTCATTGAACTTGCCTGAAGAAGGTAAGGCCATTGAAGATGCAGTT
AAAAAGGTTTTGGATGCAGGTATCAGAACTGGTGATTTAGGTGGTTCCAACAGTACCACCGAAGTCGGTG
ATGCTGTCGCCGAAGAAGTTAAGAAAATCCTTGCTTAAAAAGATTCTCTTTTTTTATGATATTTGTACAT
AAACTTTATAAATGAAATTCATAATAGAAACGACACGAAATTACAAAATGGAATATGTTCATAGGGTAGA
CGAAACTATATACGCAATCTACATACATTTATCAAGAAGGAGAAAAAGGAGGATAGTAAAGGAATACAGG
TAAGCAAATTGATACTAATGGCTCAACGAAATGACGGTATCGATAAGCTTGATATCGAATTCCTGCAGCC
CGGGGGATCCACTAGTTCTAGAGTTAATTAA
Features (pLannotate 1.2.2; 13 found; start..end, strand, type, name):
    503..527     +  CDS            2xFLAG (fragment): two tandem FLAG® epitope tags
    534..8015    +  CDS            PKS19: FUJ1_GIBF5 - Experimental evidence at transcript level: Swiss-Prot protein existence level 2. Highly reducing polyketide synthase; part of the gene cluster that mediates the biosynthesis of fujikurins A-D, secondary metabolites playing a role during rice infection (PubMed:23825955, PubMed:26192387). The polyketide synthase PKS19 acts with the trans- enoyl reductase FFUJ_12240 and the polyketide transferase FFUJ_12241 to produce fujikurins, however, the biosynthesis pathway has not been identified yet (PubMed:23825955, PubMed:26192387). From Gibberella fujikuroi (strain CBS 195.34 / IMI 58289 /
   9266..9622    -  CDS            GRS2 (fragment): SYG2_YEAST - Experimental evidence at protein level: Swiss-Prot protein existence level 1. Catalyzes the ATP-dependent ligation of glycine to the 3'-end of its cognate tRNA, via the formation of an aminoacyl-adenylate intermediate (Gly-AMP) (PubMed:23816885). Also produces diadenosine tetraphosphate (Ap4A), a universal pleiotropic signaling molecule needed for cell regulation pathways, by direct condensation of 2 ATPs. Thereby, may play a special role in Ap4A homeostasis (By similarity). From Saccharomyces cerevisiae (strain ATCC 204508 / S288c) (Baker's yeast).
   9620..9643    -  misc_feature   MCS (fragment): pBluescript multiple cloning site
   9656..9674    -  promoter       T3 promoter: promoter for bacteriophage T3 RNA polymerase
  10013..10601   -  rep_origin     ori: high-copy-number ColE1/pMB1/pBR322/pUC origin of replication
  10772..11632   -  CDS            AmpR: β-lactamase; bla; confers resistance to ampicillin, carbenicillin, and related antibiotics
  11633..11737   -  promoter       AmpR promoter: bla
  11764..13106   -  rep_origin     2μ ori: yeast 2μ plasmid origin of replication
  13174..13206   +  CDS            rop (fragment): Rop protein, which maintains plasmids at low copy number; rop
  13437..13841   +  promoter       LEU2 promoter: S. cerevisiae LEU2
  13854..14948   +  CDS            LEU2: 3-isopropylmalate dehydrogenase, required for leucine biosynthesis; S. cerevisiae LEU2; yeast auxotrophic marker
  15153..15213   -  misc_feature   MCS (fragment): pBluescript multiple cloning site
