>Addgene plasmid #110664 | pCHKU32.1-2.2 | addgene full sequence | sequence record 274347 | Addgene NGS Result
GATCCACTAGTTCTAGATTAATTAATATCTAAAAATTGCCTTATGATCCGTCTCTCCGGTTACAGCCTGT
GTAACTGATTAATCCTGCCTTTCTAATCACCATTCTAATGTTTTAATTAAGGGATTTTGTCTTCATTAAC
GGCTTTCGCTCATAAAAATGTTATGACGTTTTGCCCGCAGGCGGGAAACCATCCACTTCACGAGACTGAT
CTCCTCTGCCGGAACACCGGGCATCTCCAACTTATAAGTTGGAGAAATAAGAGAATTTCAGATTGAGAGA
ATGAAAAAAAAAAAAAAAAAAAGGCAGAGGAGAGCATAGAAATGGGGTTCACTTTTTGGTAAAGCTATAG
CATGCCTATCACATATAAATAGAGTGCCAGTAGCGACTTTTTTCACACTCGAAATACTCTTACTACTGCT
CTCTTGTTGTTTTTATCACTTCTTGTTTCTTCTTGGTAAATAGAATATCAAGCTACAAAAAGCATACAAT
CAACTATCAACTATTAACTATATCGTAATACACAATGGATTATAAGGATGATGATGATAAGACTAGTATG
GGTAGTAATGCCAACCCCAACTGGCTCGCGAAGGAGCCTATCGCGATAGTGGGAAGCTCGTGTCGTTTTC
CAGGCGGCGCTAGTTCCCCCTCAAAGCTTTGGGTGCTTCTCAAGGATCCTCGGGATATCGTGCAAGAAAT
CCCACCCAGTCGATTTGATACCAAGGCATTTTATCACCAAGACAGCCAACACCATGGGAGTACAAACGCA
AAGTATGCCTACCTCCTGCAGGATGACCCCCGGGCTTTCGACCGCGATTTCTTTAACATCAGCCCAAAGG
AGGCCGAGGCAATGGACCCCCAACAGCGATGCCTCCTCGAGACAGTTTACGAAGGTATTGAATCGGCCGG
CTACTCCATCCCCCAGCTTCGGGGATCATCCACTGGCGTCTTTGTGGGAGCCATGAGCTTCGACTACCAG
CTCGTTGCCATGCGTGGCCTCGACAGCCTGCCGCAGTACCATGCAACCGGCGGTTCGATGGCAATCCTGG
CCAACCGTGTGTCGTACTTCTATGACTGGAAAGGCGCATCGGTTGCCTTTGATACAGCCTGCTCGTCATC
GCTCGTTGCCCTACACCAGGCGGTCCTTGCTCTGCGAAGCGGAGAAGTAGACATGGCGGTTGCAGCAGGG
GCGAATCTCATCCTTGGACCTGAGCCATTTATTGCTTATTCAAATCTAAATATGCTGTCCCCCAACGGGC
GATCATACATGTGGGATTCTTCTGCCGATGGATATACGCGCGGCGAGGGATTCGCTGCCATTATTCTCAA
GACTCTTAGCCAAGCTGTGGCTGATGGTGACCACATCGAGTGTATTATCCGTGAAACGGGTGTGAATTCC
GATGGCCGGACACCAGGCATCACAATGCCGAACTCTGAGGCACAAGCTCGACTTATCCGAGACACATACA
CCAAGTGCGGGCTAGACCCGACGAACCCAAGGGACCGTCCACAATACTTCGAAGCACATGGCACCGGAAC
GCCGGTGGGTGACCCTATCGAGGCGCGGGCAATACACGACGCTTTCTTCCCGGGGCATCCAGACCAGAAT
CATGGCCAGCTCTATGTTGGATCGATCAAAACCGTCATTGGTCACACAGAGGGCAGTGCAGGACTGGCTG
GCGTGCTCAAGGCGTCGTTGGCGGTCCAGCACGGCCAGATTCCAGGTAACCTACATCTTCGGGAGCTGAA
CCCCAAAATTCGACCATTCTTCAACCACCTCCGCATCCCGACAGAGTTAACCCCCTGGCCCGCGCTTCCA
GAGGGCCAACCGCGTCGTGCAAGTGTGAATAGTTTCGGCTTTGGCGGGACCAATGCGCACGCTATCATCG
AAAGCTGGGATGGGGGCTACGAGCGCTATCATGTGTCGGAATCGCGTCCGGCTGGACTCTTCGTCCTATC
TGCTAACTCGGCCCAGGCCCTGGCAGCAAAGGCTGCAGAGTTAGCCAACTATCTACGAGATCATCCCGAC
ACAGATCTTGGTAGGCTTTCTCGCACCCTGTTCCAGAGGTCGGAATTCCCGTTCCGGGCCTCCTTCTCAG
CCACGTCGGCCACCCAGCTTGCCGATAAGCTCGAAACAGGCACAGAAGCACTCAGCAAGACGTCACGCAT
CGCAACCATTCCCAATTCACTACCGCCCCGGATACTCGGTGTCTTCACTGGGCAAGGTGCTCAGTGGGCT
ACTATGGGTTGGGAGCTCTACCAAGCATCCGCCGTGTTCCGCACGTCGTTGGACCGGCAGCAGCGAAGCC
TCGATACGCTCCCCGACGGCGATCGCCCGGACTGGTCCCTGATCGACGAGCTCTCGGCACCAAAGGAAAC
CTCCCGCGTCGGTATCGCAGCCATCTCCCAGCCTCTCTGCACTGCTCTCCAAGTGGCGCTCGTAGACGTC
CTCCGCACGGCTGGCGTTGAGTTTTCTGCCGTTGTTGGACACTCGTCGGGTGAGATTGGTGCCGCCTATG
CTGCGGGATACCTGGATGCCCGGGATGCTATTCGTGTGGCTTATTATCGAGGGTTTCATTCTCATCTGGC
ACAGGGGCCCGGAGGAAAGCGTGGCAAGATGATGGCTGTTGGCATGAGCTTGGATGAGGCATTGGCATTT
TGCAACGAGTTTAGTTCGGCACTCAAGGTGGCTGCTAACAACTCTCCAACGAGTTGCACGCTGGCGGGAG
ACGCCGATGCTATCGATGAGGCCAAGGCACTGCTGGACCAGAGCAACACTTTTGCCCGCGTGCTGGCGGT
CGACACAGCATATCATTCTCACCACATGCGGCCATGCGCCTCACCCTATCTCGAATCGCTACGCAGTTGT
GGGATCAGCGTTCTGAAGGGTCGCAAAAAATGCGTGTGGTACTCGAGTGTTTGGGGTGCAAATGGCCGCA
GTCGCTCCTTCGACGACCATCATGGTCTTGAGTTGCTCGGGGGACAGTACTGGGTCGATAATCTGACCAG
TACGGTGCAGTTCTCCCAGGCAGTAAGCAGAGCAGTGTCTGAAGAATCCTACGTCTTGGATCTCGCCCTT
GAAATTGGACCGCACCCGGCTCTCAGGGGTCCAGCCTCCGAGGTGATCAAGTCGTTGACGGGTGTAGCTG
TTCCGTATTCTGGTGTCCTTAAACGCGGAGAGGGTGCTGTTGAGGCCTTTGCCGCTGGTTTAGGACTCAT
CTGGTCGTTGTTCCCGTCGATGCGCCCTATCATCACCTTTGACGGCTTACACCGAGCCTTCCCCCAAGCC
AGCCCAAAGTATCCTGTAATTCTCAAGGACCTGCCGCCTTACCCCTGGGATCATGATAGCCTCATCTGGC
GTGAGTCCAGAGCATCTTGCATCTTCCGCACTCAGAGCCAGCCTCGCGAACTCCTCGGCTTTCCGGTCAC
ACTCGGTGAGCATGGCCGGCGCGAGGTTCATTGGCGACAGGTCTTCAAACTAAGTGAACTGCAATGGGTG
AAGGGCCATGCCATCCAGGGCGAAGTTCTTTTCCCGGCAACGGGGTACCTGACCATGGCGTATGAGGCTG
CTGTGCGTCTCGTCAATGACCATCAGGCACTGCGTCTTGTCGAGCTGCATGACATTGAGATGGTGCGTGC
CATGAGCTTGCAGGAAGATTCCCCGGGTCTTGAGGTTCTCTTTACCATACGTGTTACGAGCCAGTCCGAC
AGCTGCATTGCCGCCGAGGTGGCCTGCTACAGCGGCGATATCAACGTGACGAAACTGGACGGCCCTTTGA
CAGGGCTTACAGCCCATTTCAGCGGCAGCGTGCGGATTTGGCTTGGCCTGCCCCTGAAAAACGCCCTGCC
TCCCCGGACGGAGCCTCTGCTGCCCATGAACACGTTGGACCTGGAGCAGTTCTACTGGTATTTGTCCAAA
GTGGGCTACAACTACTCAGATGCTTTCAGAGCCAGCTCAGTGGACCGCCGCCTTAACCAGGCCGTGGTAA
CCGTCCCGGCTCCCCCTGAGCCGACTACAATTCGGTCTTCTATGCACCCCACGGTCCTCGACACTGCCAT
CCAAGGCCTCTTGGCCGGGTTTTCATATCCAGAAGACGGTCGTCTCAGGACGGTGTATCTGCCAACCGCC
ATTGACTGCATCCGTATCAACATGGTGGCACCCCCTGCGTCTCCCGGCGTCCTCATGGCAGATAGCTTTC
TGACCTTGGCGGATGCAAAGTCACTTGAAGGCGACGTAGATGTTTTCGACTCAAAAGATGCCACCATCCA
TGTCCAACTGCGCGGAGTCCACTGGACCGCCCTGAACCAGGAGGAAGATCGCTGGCTCTATGCAGCCGAG
ACATGGGTGCGAGATGCGGCTTACGGGATTGAGCCCAGGCTCAAGACCAAACTCTCTCCAGAGAATAGTT
TGTTACGCACGCTTCTTGTGCGAACCGCTTACTTCTACCTGCGGAGTCTTCGAGATCAGATCAAACCCTC
TGAGCTTTTACTTATGAGCAAACATCGGCGGCACATGATGAAGTGGGTCAGGGAGCATCTATTTCCCCAG
ATCGAAGCCGGCAAGCACCCCGATATTCAAGCAGAGTGGTCCAACGACACTCTCGAGGACGTGGAGCAAT
GGAGCGCCAGCTATTTGGCTTCAGGAAACAATGATATGCAGCTACTACATGCCGTGGGTGGTAAGCTGCC
AGCCATAGCTCGCGGAACTATTCCTCCTCTCCAGGTACTGATGAAGGACGGTATGCTCGACCGTTTGTAT
GTGGAGGGAGTCGGGTTTGCTGACGGCAACCTCGATCTCGAGTCCTTGGTTAAGCAGCTTGCACATCGGT
ACCCTCGTATGAAGGTGCTCGAAGTCGGTGCTGGGACGGGTGGTACTACTCGAGCGGTGCTTTCGGCTTT
GGACGGCAAATACACATCATATACGTACACGGATATCTCGGCCGGCTTCTTTGAGCCTGCGAAAGCAAAG
TTCAGCCAGCATCTGAGTCAGCTGTCGTTCAAGATGCTCAACATCGAAAAGGACCCGGTAGAGCAAGGAT
TCGAGGAGGGCTCGTTCGATATGGTCGTTGCCTCGAACTGCCTCCACGCAACACGGAGCCTGAAGGATAC
CGTCCGCCACTGTCGCCGCTTACTTCGACCTGGTGGGTACTTGGTGCTGCTGGAGATCACACGCGACCAT
CTTCCAATCCAGCTCATCATGGGTACGCTTCCTGGGTGGTTCCTGGGCGCCGATGAGGGACGAGTCTGGG
CTCCCACGATCGGCCTCGACGAGTGGGATGCTTTACTGAAGGTCACCGGGTTTTCAGGGGTGGACACAAG
CTCGACGCCTTCCTTCTGTTCGGTCATCTTATCCCAGGCAACCGACGAAACCATCCAGATGCTCCGTCAG
CCCCTTTCCACCAATTCTCAGTCGCCAATGCCGCCTCTCGACCAACAAGTCCTGGTCGTCGGCGGTTCTG
AACTCGCATCCAGGTCGCAAACACTCCTCGCTTCTGCCGGGGCTGTCATCAGACGTAACCTTGAGGGCAT
TGAGATTCCCAGCGGTGCCGTTGTGCTCTGCCTTTGTGACCTGGACAGCCCGGTCTTTAACTCCATGAGC
CAGTCGAGGTTCGAAGCCGTGCAGGCCGTCTTCCGAAACGCCAGTACTGTTCTATGGGTGAGTTCAGGGG
CGACTTCTGGCAAGAATCCCCTGGCCAACGTGACCGTGGGATTGGGACGGACTCTTCTGGCCGAACGTAG
TGACCTGAGGCTTCAGTTCCTCGACGTCGATGCGCCCGCAACCCTTGAACCGTCTTTACTAGCAACTCTT
CTCCTCCGACTTACCGGGATGAATTCAGACTACAATTCGGACGAGATCCTCTGGACCCCTGAGCCCCAGC
TTACACTAAGGGACGGTGCTATATATATACCCAGGGTTCTGGCTCTGGATGCTATCAATCTTCGGTCCAC
GGCGAGGCACCGACAAGTCACCCAGCTGACCAGCTTTGAGCTTCCAGATATAGTCATCGAGGTCACGAAG
CGACACGGAGCACTCGAACTGCTGTATCGCCATCACCATGAGCATGTCCACAATGTTAAGCCAGGCGAGG
TGCGTGTGAAGGTCACGGCATCGTCTCTTTACTCCCTTGTCTGCTGCGAAGGTTCGTCCAAGATGTCTGC
ATCTGCATCTTCGAGGCCTGCTCATCTGTGGGTGGGCCACGACATGGTATCAGGGGATAAACTCGTCGGC
CTTTCACACGCAAGCAGCTCCATCGTCACGGTTGCTGAGGATTGCGTCTTGTATCGCCAACGCAGTGCCG
CCAACACCGCCGCCGAGGAGTCGGTCGACGCCGCGCAACAGCTCCACCATTTCACAGCTCAGGCGCTAGT
GAAGCATCTCCTTCGCGACTTGGAGGGCCCCGTCTGGATTCACGGCGCCCCAAATCATCTCAGCAAGGCA
ATTTCCCGTGTTGCTGCAGAGCAGTGTCTCACCGTGTTCGAGACGACGTCGGATATGGAGAGAGCTGGCG
ACTGGGGTTTCATCCATCCCTACATCAGCAAGCGAAATCTTCAATCACTACGCATGCGCATGAGAGACGT
GAAAACGTTCATCGACTTGAAGCCCTGGAAGAGCAACAGTATTTCGGCGCTGCTGCGTGCCTCGTCTCCA
CGTTCCAGGCTCGTTACCATCGACATCGAAGATCTGAATGATCTGATTATTGGATTGAGCCGCGAGGACC
TATGCAGGCTGGCCAGACAGCACTTTGAAGACCATGACAACATCCGGAGGGGCCCGGATAACCTAGACCA
GATCCTGCCCATCGAAAACGTAACAACGGAGGTAGTCAAGGGGTTGGGCCCTGCAACGGTGATTGACTGG
TCCGCTACCGACAAAGTCACCACCGTGGTCCATCCTGTCGAGCACAACGGGCTCTTTGCCGCTAACAAGA
CATATCTTCTCTTCGGCATGACGGGAGATGTAGGCATTTCAATTGCTCTATGGATGGTGGATCACGGAGC
TCGGAGCGTCGTCCTGGCCAGCCGTAAGCCCAGTGTGCCAGCCAGTGTGGTTGAGCATATGTCGCAAAAG
GGGGCAGACCTGCGTGTCATGGCCGTTGACATTACGAACAGAGATGCTCTGAGAACCTTTTATGCCGACA
TCAAGTCCAGCATGCCGCCGGTCGGCGGCGTCATCAATGGTGCGATGGTGCTTCGGGACCGTCTCTTTGT
CGACATGTCCTGGCCCGACTTTGAGGCCGTGCTGGCGCCCAAGGTTGTGGGAACTCAGAATATTGATGAA
CTCTTTGGCGACGGTGAAGAGGATGAGACTCTGGACTTCTTCATCGTCCTCTCGTCGGCGACTTCGCTGG
TCGGCATTATCGGCCAATCCGCCTACAGTGCTGCGAACCACTTCGCGGCCAGCCTGGTGCGCCAGCGTCG
CAGTCGTGGCCTGGCGGGTTCTGTCATCGTCATTGGGTTCCTGACGGGGCTGGGCTACATCTTCCATCGT
TCAGACAAGGAACACCTCGCGACGATTGAAAAGTCACTTCTGCCACGGCTGGATAGACAATCCGAGACAG
ATCTGTGCGAGATGCTGGCCGAGGCCATTGTGTGCGGACGACCCAACTCAGACCAGCCACCCGAGCTAAT
CACAGGTATAAGGACGTCCTTCCAAGAGGCATGGCACCAAGACCCGCGGCTTTCGTGCTATCTCGTCCAA
GAAGGAGTTCGAGAGAGCGGCGGTGGACCAGAGGAGGTCAACGGGAACGTTAAAGTCGAGGTTCAGCTGG
CGGCGGTGGAGGATCCCAAAGACGGGCTGACAGTCTTGGAGAAGTGCTTTTCCCAGGCTTTGGGCAACAT
GCTCCAGCTCGACCCAGCGCAAATATCGGGCGATGTTCCTGCAGTCAACCTTGGAGTCGACTCCCTCGTC
TCGGTCCGGATTCGTGAGTGGTTCCTGAAGGAGCTCGGCGTCGACGTACCCATCCTGAAAATTATGTCCA
CGAACCACACTGTATCTCGACTGTGTGAGGACGCTCTGACAGGCTGGCGAAGGCTTCAGGCAGGGTCCGA
TATGGCGGCGGCAACATCCTCTTCCGGCACAGCTCGTCAGGACCCAGAGATGGACTGGACAAAGGAATTG
ACCGGACTTATTGACGGAATCCCTGCTCTTATCCCGCAAGGAGCCGAGTCGGTCAAGGATGCGCCTCGGA
GAAGTGCACGGCGCATCGTTCTCACAGGGTGCACAGGCTTCTTGGGTACGCACATGCTTCGCAACCTGGT
CGCAGATGACAACGTTGCTGAGCTGCACTGTCTCTGCATTCGCTCACGCCGTGTTCGCGTCCGGGACCCC
AGGATTCGAGAGTACAAAGGCGACCTGATGAAGCCCCTGTTGGGGCTTTCTAACGACGACTTCATCCGCC
TCAGCCAGACTGCCGACTTGATCATCCACTTGGGCGCCGAGGTCAACCATCTCAAGTCGTACGAGGCTGT
ACGCACCGCCAATGTTGTCTCGACACAAGTTCTCCTCGCCATGGCCACGCCGCGCGGTGTCCCCGTCCAT
TTCGTATCGTCATCATCGGTCGCCATGCTGCAGAAGGGGACCCATGAGCTGCCCGAGATACCCCCGTCAG
CCATCTCCCCTCCGACCGATGCCGAGTCCCTGATGAAGAATGCCATAGGCTACGCTGCCAGTAAGTGGAT
GGGCGAGATGCTGCTAGAACACGCCGCGCCGCCTGCGGTTGTGCACCGCTTCCCCAACATCATGGGGCCC
GATGCTCCCGATGAGATCCCGCTAGTTGCGCTGGACCGCTTCTGCACCCGGATGCGAGCCGTGCCGGCGT
TGGATCCGCAGCAGTGGGTAGGACAACTGGATATCATCGAGGTCAGTGATGTCGTGCCCGAGTTTTTGGC
AAACGCATATGGGCACGATCCCCAGAAGGGTTTTGCCGTGCACAACTATTGCAGCAGTAACGAGTACTGG
CTGTCGGACCTGGCGGGCATGTATGAGAAAAAGCTCGGCGGCCACATTAAAGTCTTGCCGACGGCCGAGT
GGATGCGGAGAGCGACGGCCATGGGGATGCCGAAGGGAGTAGTGGCGACGTTTACTGGCCATGACGAAGT
CTTCGTATCGCCAGTATTGCGGAAGGGGTCAGGTTCGAGGTAAGGAGATTGATAAGACTTTTCTAGTTGC
ATATCTTTTATATTTAAATCTTATCTATTAGTTAATTTTTTGTAATTTATCCTTATATATAGTCTGGTTA
TTCTAAAATATCATTTCAGTATCTAAAAATTCCCCTCTTTTTTCAGTTATATCTTAACAGGCGACAGTCC
AAATGTTGATTTATCCCAGTCCGATTCATCAGGGTTGTGAAGCATTTTGTCAATGGTCGAAATCACATCA
GTAATAGTGCCTCTTACTTGCCTCATAGAATTTCTTTCTCTTAACGTCACCGTTTGGTCTTTTATAGTTT
CGAAATCTATGGTGATACCAAATGGTGTTCCCAATTCATCGTTACGGGCGTATTTTTTACCAATTGAAGT
ATTGGAATCGTCAATTTTAAAGTATATCTCTCTTTTACGTAAAGCCTGCGAGATCCTCTTAAGTATAGCG
GGGAAGCCATCGTTATTCGATATTGTCGTAACAAATACTTTGATCGGCGCTATGCGGCCGCCACCGCGGT
GGAGCTCCAGCTTTTGTTCCCTTTAGTGAGGGTTAATTGCGCGCTTGGCGAGACTCAAACAAGATATATT
TTGCCCGCCTTACAGACGAAACTAGTTGGAGGTTATGGAGCATACTATCACGTGGGCGGCCACTGGTGAG
TTACTACACCCCAGGGGCAACGTTGATGCTCCTAAAAAACTCTGGCTGGACGCAAGCCGTAACACCCGTG
TCACTTCATAATCGTTTGCAATTCAGGGCTTGATCTACACATTACCCTGTTATCCCTATTAATTAATACG
GTTATCCACAGAATCAGGGGATAACGCAGGAAAGAACATGTGAGCAAAAGGCCAGCAAAAGGCCAGGAAC
CGTAAAAAGGCCGCGTTGCTGGCGTTTTTCCATAGGCTCCGCCCCCCTGACGAGCATCACAAAAATCGAC
GCTCAAGTCAGAGGTGGCGAAACCCGACAGGACTATAAAGATACCAGGCGTTTCCCCCTGGAAGCTCCCT
CGTGCGCTCTCCTGTTCCGACCCTGCCGCTTACCGGATACCTGTCCGCCTTTCTCCCTTCGGGAAGCGTG
GCGCTTTCTCATAGCTCACGCTGTAGGTATCTCAGTTCGGTGTAGGTCGTTCGCTCCAAGCTGGGCTGTG
TGCACGAACCCCCCGTTCAGCCCGACCGCTGCGCCTTATCCGGTAACTATCGTCTTGAGTCCAACCCGGT
AAGACACGACTTATCGCCACTGGCAGCAGCCACTGGTAACAGGATTAGCAGAGCGAGGTATGTAGGCGGT
GCTACAGAGTTCTTGAAGTGGTGGCCTAACTACGGCTACACTAGAAGAACAGTATTTGGTATCTGCGCTC
TGCTGAAGCCAGTTACCTTCGGAAAAAGAGTTGGTAGCTCTTGATCCGGCAAACAAACCACCGCTGGTAG
CGGTGGTTTTTTTGTTTGCAAGCAGCAGATTACGCGCAGAAAAAAAGGATCTCAAGAAGATCCTTTGATC
TTTTCTACGGGGTCTGACGCTCAGTGGAACGAAAACTCACGTTAAGGGATTTTGGTCATGAGATTATCAA
AAAGGATCTTCACCTAGATCCTTTTAAATTAAAAATGAAGTTTTAAATCAATCTAAAGTATATATGAGTA
AACTTGGTCTGACAGTTACCAATGCTTAATCAGTGAGGCACCTATCTCAGCGATCTGTCTATTTCGTTCA
TCCATAGTTGCCTGACTCCCCGTCGTGTAGATAACTACGATACGGGAGGGCTTACCATCTGGCCCCAGTG
CTGCAATGATACCGCGAGACCCACGCTCACCGGCTCCAGATTTATCAGCAATAAACCAGCCAGCCGGAAG
GGCCGAGCGCAGAAGTGGTCCTGCAACTTTATCCGCCTCCATCCAGTCTATTAATTGTTGCCGGGAAGCT
AGAGTAAGTAGTTCGCCAGTTAATAGTTTGCGCAACGTTGTTGCCATTGCTACAGGCATCGTGGTGTCAC
GCTCGTCGTTTGGTATGGCTTCATTCAGCTCCGGTTCCCAACGATCAAGGCGAGTTACATGATCCCCCAT
GTTGTGCAAAAAAGCGGTTAGCTCCTTCGGTCCTCCGATCGTTGTCAGAAGTAAGTTGGCCGCAGTGTTA
TCACTCATGGTTATGGCAGCACTGCATAATTCTCTTACTGTCATGCCATCCGTAAGATGCTTTTCTGTGA
CTGGTGAGTACTCAACCAAGTCATTCTGAGAATAGTGTATGCGGCGACCGAGTTGCTCTTGCCCGGCGTC
AATACGGGATAATACCGCGCCACATAGCAGAACTTTAAAAGTGCTCATCATTGGAAAACGTTCTTCGGGG
CGAAAACTCTCAAGGATCTTACCGCTGTTGAGATCCAGTTCGATGTAACCCACTCGTGCACCCAACTGAT
CTTCAGCATCTTTTACTTTCACCAGCGTTTCTGGGTGAGCAAAAACAGGAAGGCAAAATGCCGCAAAAAA
GGGAATAAGGGCGACACGGAAATGTTGAATACTCATACTCTTCCTTTTTCAATATTATTGAAGCATTTAT
CAGGGTTATTGTCTCATGAGCGGATACATATTTGAATGTATTTAGAAAAATAAACAAATAGGGGTTCCGC
GCACATTTCCCCGAAAAGTGCCACCTGAACGAAGCATCTGTGCTTCATTTTGTAGAACAAAAATGCAACG
CGAGAGCGCTAATTTTTCAAACAAAGAATCTGAGCTGCATTTTTACAGAACAGAAATGCAACGCGAAAGC
GCTATTTTACCAACGAAGAATCTGTGCTTCATTTTTGTAAAACAAAAATGCAACGCGAGAGCGCTAATTT
TTCAAACAAAGAATCTGAGCTGCATTTTTACAGAACAGAAATGCAACGCGAGAGCGCTATTTTACCAACA
AAGAATCTATACTTCTTTTTTGTTCTACAAAAATGCATCCCGAGAGCGCTATTTTTCTAACAAAGCATCT
TAGATTACTTTTTTTCTCCTTTGTGCGCTCTATAATGCAGTCTCTTGATAACTTTTTGCACTGTAGGTCC
GTTAAGGTTAGAAGAAGGCTACTTTGGTGTCTATTTTCTCTTCCATAAAAAAAGCCTGACTCCACTTCCC
GCGTTTACTGATTACTAGCGAAGCTGCGGGTGCATTTTTTCAAGATAAAGGCATCCCCGATTATATTCTA
TACCGATGTGGATTGCGCATACTTTGTGAACAGAAAGTGATAGCGTTGATGATTCTTCATTGGTCAGAAA
ATTATGAACGGTTTCTTCTATTTTGTCTCTATATACTACGTATAGGAAATGTTTACATTTTCGTATTGTT
TTCGATTCACTCTATGAATAGTTCTTACTACAATTTTTTTGTCTAAAGAGTAATACTAGAGATAAACATA
AAAAATGTAGAGGTCGAGTTTAGATGCAAGTTCAAGGAGCGAAAGGTGGATGGGTAGGTTATATAGGGAT
ATAGCACAGAGATATATAGCAAAGAGATACTTTTGAGCAATGTTTGTGGAAGCGGTATTCGCAATATTTT
AGTAGCTCGTTACAGTCCGGTGCGTTTTTGGTTTTTTGAAAGTGCGTCTTCAGAGCGCTTTTGGTTTTCA
AAAGCGCTCTGAAGTTCCTATACTTTCTAGAGAATAGGAACTTCGGAATAGGAACTTCAAAGCGTTTCCG
AAAACGAGCGCTTCCGAAAATGCAACGCGAGCTGCGCACATACAGCTCACTGTTCACGTCGCACCTATAT
CTGCGTGTTGCCTGTATATATATATACATGAGAAGAACGGCATAGTGCGTGTTTATGCTTAAATGCGTAC
TTATATGCGTCTATTTATGTAGGATGAAAGGTAGTCTAGTACCTCCTGTGATATTATCCCATTCCATGCG
GGGTATCGTATGCTTCCTTCAGCACTACCCTTTAGCTGTTCTATATGCTGCCACTCCTCAATTGGATTAG
TCTCATCCTTCAATGCTATCATTTCCTTTGATATTGGATCATACTAAGAAACCATTATTATCATGACATT
AACCTATAAAAATAGGCGTATCACGAGGCCCTTTCGTCTCGCGCGTTTCGGTGATGACGGTGAGCGCGTT
TCGGTGATGACGGTGAAAACCTCGGCGCGCCATTACCCTGTTATCCCTAATATACAACGCAAAGAAGCTG
GAAAATTGGCGAGGGAATCCTGTTTCTGTCTATCCAAGAATGGGCATGAGGTGGCAACCGTCGTGCTAGC
GTACAGGGTGCACTTTGTAACCATTTGGGACACCGGACACTCGCTGTTTTCGAAATTACCCTTTAAGCGC
GGGTATTGAACCAGGCTTATGCCCAAGATCGTAGCAAGCATTTAACTGTGGGAATACTCAGGTATCGTAA
GATGCAAGAGTTCGAATCTCTTAGCAACCATTATTTTTTTCCTCAACATAACGAGAACACACAGGGGCGC
TATCGCACAGAATCAAATTCGATGACTGGAAATTTTTTGTTAATTTCAGAGGTCGCCTGACGCATATACC
TTTTTCAACTGAAAAATTGGGAGAAAAAGGAAAGGTGAGAGCGCCGGAACCGGCTTTTCATATAGAATAG
AGAAGCGTTCATGACTAAATGCTTGCATCACAATACTTGAAGTTGACAATATTATTTAAGGACCTATTGT
TTTTTCCAATAGGTGGTTAGCAATCGTCTTACTTTCTAACTTTTCTTACCTTTTACATTTCAGCAATATA
TATATATATATTTCAAGGATATACCATTCTAATGTCTGCCCCTAAGAAGATCGTCGTTTTGCCAGGTGAC
CACGTTGGTCAAGAAATCACAGCCGAAGCCATTAAGGTTCTTAAAGCTATTTCTGATGTTCGTTCCAATG
TCAAGTTCGATTTCGAAAATCATTTAATTGGTGGTGCTGCTATCGATGCTACAGGTGTTCCACTTCCAGA
TGAGGCGCTGGAAGCCTCCAAGAAGGCTGATGCCGTTTTGTTAGGTGCTGTGGGTGGTCCTAAATGGGGT
ACCGGTAGTGTTAGACCTGAACAAGGTTTACTAAAAATCCGTAAAGAACTTCAATTGTACGCCAACTTAA
GACCATGTAACTTTGCATCCGACTCTCTTTTAGACTTATCTCCAATCAAGCCACAATTTGCTAAAGGTAC
TGACTTCGTTGTTGTCAGAGAATTAGTGGGAGGTATTTACTTTGGTAAGAGAAAGGAAGACGATGGTGAT
GGTGTCGCTTGGGATAGTGAACAATACACCGTTCCAGAAGTGCAAAGAATCACAAGAATGGCCGCTTTCA
TGGCCCTACAACATGAGCCACCATTGCCTATTTGGTCCTTGGATAAAGCTAATGTTTTGGCCTCTTCAAG
ATTATGGAGAAAAACTGTGGAGGAAACCATCAAGAACGAATTCCCTACATTGAAGGTTCAACATCAATTG
ATTGATTCTGCCGCCATGATCCTAGTTAAGAACCCAACCCACCTAAATGGTATTATAATCACCAGCAACA
TGTTTGGTGATATCATCTCCGATGAAGCCTCCGTTATCCCAGGTTCCTTGGGTTTGTTGCCATCTGCGTC
CTTGGCCTCTTTGCCAGACAAGAACACCGCATTTGGTTTGTACGAACCATGCCACGGTTCTGCTCCAGAT
TTGCCAAAGAATAAGGTCAACCCTATCGCCACTATCTTGTCTGCTGCAATGATGTTGAAATTGTCATTGA
ACTTGCCTGAAGAAGGTAAGGCCATTGAAGATGCAGTTAAAAAGGTTTTGGATGCAGGTATCAGAACTGG
TGATTTAGGTGGTTCCAACAGTACCACCGAAGTCGGTGATGCTGTCGCCGAAGAAGTTAAGAAAATCCTT
GCTTAAAAAGATTCTCTTTTTTTATGATATTTGTACATAAACTTTATAAATGAAATTCATAATAGAAACG
ACACGAAATTACAAAATGGAATATGTTCATAGGGTAGACGAAACTATATACGCAATCTACATACATTTAT
CAAGAAGGAGAAAAAGGAGGATGTAAAGGAATACAGGTAAGCAAATTGATACTAATGGCTCAACGAAATG
ACGGTATCGATAAGCTTGATATCGAATTCCTGCAGCCCGGGG
Features (pLannotate 1.2.2; 14 found; start..end, strand, type, name):
    527..551     +  CDS            2xFLAG (fragment): two tandem FLAG® epitope tags
    558..8039    +  CDS            PKS19: FUJ1_GIBF5 - Experimental evidence at transcript level: Swiss-Prot protein existence level 2. Highly reducing polyketide synthase; part of the gene cluster that mediates the biosynthesis of fujikurins A-D, secondary metabolites playing a role during rice infection (PubMed:23825955, PubMed:26192387). The polyketide synthase PKS19 acts with the trans- enoyl reductase FFUJ_12240 and the polyketide transferase FFUJ_12241 to produce fujikurins, however, the biosynthesis pathway has not been identified yet (PubMed:23825955, PubMed:26192387). From Gibberella fujikuroi (strain CBS 195.34 / IMI 58289 /
   9290..9646    -  CDS            GRS2 (fragment): SYG2_YEAST - Experimental evidence at protein level: Swiss-Prot protein existence level 1. Catalyzes the ATP-dependent ligation of glycine to the 3'-end of its cognate tRNA, via the formation of an aminoacyl-adenylate intermediate (Gly-AMP) (PubMed:23816885). Also produces diadenosine tetraphosphate (Ap4A), a universal pleiotropic signaling molecule needed for cell regulation pathways, by direct condensation of 2 ATPs. Thereby, may play a special role in Ap4A homeostasis (By similarity). From Saccharomyces cerevisiae (strain ATCC 204508 / S288c) (Baker's yeast).
   9644..9667    -  misc_feature   MCS (fragment): pBluescript multiple cloning site
   9680..9698    -  promoter       T3 promoter: promoter for bacteriophage T3 RNA polymerase
  10037..10625   -  rep_origin     ori: high-copy-number ColE1/pMB1/pBR322/pUC origin of replication
  10796..11656   -  CDS            AmpR: β-lactamase; bla; confers resistance to ampicillin, carbenicillin, and related antibiotics
  11657..11761   -  promoter       AmpR promoter: bla
  11788..13130   -  rep_origin     2μ ori: yeast 2μ plasmid origin of replication
  13198..13223   +  CDS            rop (fragment): Rop protein, which maintains plasmids at low copy number; rop
  13224..13253   +  CDS            rop (fragment): Rop protein, which maintains plasmids at low copy number; rop
  13484..13891   +  promoter       LEU2 promoter: S. cerevisiae LEU2
  13892..14986   +  CDS            LEU2: 3-isopropylmalate dehydrogenase, required for leucine biosynthesis; S. cerevisiae LEU2; yeast auxotrophic marker
  15190..17      -  misc_feature   MCS (fragment) (across the origin): pBluescript multiple cloning site
