[The description below was written by a language model from this plasmid's Addgene catalogue record and pLannotate feature annotations shown in this document.]
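Description:
pCHKU32.1-2.2 is a yeast expression plasmid built on the pCHINT2A backbone and made as part of a heterologous expression platform for discovering fungal natural products. It is an E. coli–Saccharomyces cerevisiae shuttle vector. A high-copy ColE1/pUC-type origin and the β-lactamase gene (AmpR, with its own promoter) provide propagation and ampicillin selection in bacteria. The 2μ origin supports multicopy episomal maintenance in yeast, and LEU2 under its native promoter complements leucine auxotrophy. Remnants of a pBluescript multiple cloning site, a T3 promoter and short rop fragments are backbone leftovers.

The payload is the polyketide synthase gene of the cluster designated PKS8 from Scedosporium apiospermum, recorded as an insert of about 8.6 kb with an N-terminal FLAG tag. In both the depositor sequence (15,221 nt) and the repository's sequencing result (15,232 nt), the annotation shows a FLAG epitope fragment immediately upstream of a roughly 7.5 kb open reading frame. That frame is labelled by similarity to PKS19, the highly reducing polyketide synthase of the Gibberella fujikuroi fujikurin cluster. This label reflects homology-based matching rather than the actual source, but it suggests the encoded enzyme is a highly reducing type polyketide synthase. The two sequence records agree in layout, differing only slightly in length and coordinates.

Neither table annotates the yeast promoter or the terminator for the PKS, so the record does not state them. A fragment matching yeast GRS2 lies downstream of the insert, and its role is not explained. The plasmid is intended for expressing this biosynthetic gene in yeast, with the FLAG tag allowing detection of the synthase. The other genes of the cluster do not appear among the annotated features of this construct.
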