Addgene plasmid #110664: pCHKU32.1-2.2
Purpose: Expression of a fungal biosynthetic gene cluster
Depositing lab: Ronald Davis. Depositing organization: Stanford University. Publication: HEx: A heterologous expression platform for the discovery of fungal natural products. Harvey CJB, Tang M, Schlecht U, Horecka J, Fischer CR, Lin HC, Li J, Naughton B, Cherry J, Miranda M, Li YF, Chu AM, Hennessy JR, Vandova GA, Inglis D, Aiyar RS, Steinmetz LM, Davis RW, Medema MH, Sattely E, Khosla C, St Onge RP, Tang Y, Hillenmeyer ME. Sci Adv. 2018 Apr 11;4(4):eaar5459. doi: 10.1126/sciadv.aar5459. eCollection 2018 Apr. PubMed 29651464.
Backbone
  Vector backbone: pCHINT2A
  Vector type: Yeast Expression
  Selectable markers: LEU2
Growth in bacteria
  Bacterial resistance: Ampicillin, 100 μg/mL
  Growth temperature: 37°C
  Growth strain: DH5alpha
  Copy number: High Copy
Gene/Insert
  Gene/Insert name: PKS (alt name: PKS gene for cluster PKS8)
  Species: Scedosporium apiospermum
  Insert size (bp): 8586
  Tag / fusion protein: flag (N terminal on insert)
  Cloning method: Unknown
Terms and licenses: Academic/Nonprofit Terms; Industry Terms: Not Available to Industry
How to cite: pCHKU32.1-2.2 was a gift from Ronald Davis (Addgene plasmid # 110664 ; http://n2t.net/addgene:110664 ; RRID:Addgene_110664)
